Addgene plasmid #148652: pnEA-NpG-HsNot11_257-499-del283-297_AF
Purpose: Bacterial Expression of HsNot11_257-499-del283-297
Depositing lab: Elisa Izaurralde. Depositing organization: Max Planck Institute for Developmental Biology.
Backbone
  Vector backbone: Unknown
  Vector type: Bacterial Expression
Growth in bacteria
  Bacterial resistance: Ampicillin, 100 μg/mL
  Growth temperature: 37°C
  Growth strain: DH5alpha
  Copy number: Low Copy
Gene/Insert
  Gene/Insert name: HsNot11_257-499-del283-297 (alt name: C2ORF29)
  Species: H. sapiens (human)
  Entrez Gene: CNOT11 (a.k.a. C2orf29, C40)
  Cloning method: Unknown
Terms and licenses: Academic/Nonprofit Terms; Industry Terms: Not Available to Industry
Depositor comments: ORF extracted from NCBI:NM_017546.4. Plasmids from this collection were made available to the research community and donated after the lab closed. Please note that the sequence provided by the depositing laboratory may be theoretical/predicted or based on Sanger sequencing results. There may be discrepancies between sequencing results obtained by Addgene and the depositor sequence. If an Addgene verified sequence is not available, please contact before placing your order to request that our lab fully sequence the plasmid.
How to cite: pnEA-NpG-HsNot11_257-499-del283-297_AF was a gift from Elisa Izaurralde (Addgene plasmid # 148652 ; http://n2t.net/addgene:148652 ; RRID:Addgene_148652)
