[The description below was written by a language model from this plasmid's Addgene catalogue record and pLannotate feature annotations shown in this document.]
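Description:
pnEA-NpG-HsNot11_257-499-del283-297_AF is a 7,065 nt bacterial expression plasmid for producing a fragment of human CNOT11 (also called C2orf29), a subunit of the CCR4-NOT deadenylase complex that is needed for CNOT10 to associate with that complex. The catalogue lists the backbone as unknown, but the annotated features show a pBR322-derived, pET-like architecture. This includes a ColE1/pMB1-type origin accompanied by the bom mobility region and the rop gene, which fits the recorded low copy number. There are also an ampicillin resistance gene (bla) with its own promoter, and remnants of the tetracycline resistance gene and tet promoter. The tetracycline gene is present only as fragments, so it is presumably non-functional. Selection is by ampicillin.

The expression cassette consists of a T7 promoter followed by a lac operator and the T7 gene 10 ribosome binding site, with a plasmid-borne lacI gene supplying repressor. Transcription therefore depends on T7 RNA polymerase in the host and is inducible with IPTG. The open reading frame starts with Schistosoma japonicum glutathione S-transferase, joined at its C-terminus to the CNOT11 fragment. By the construct name, the fragment spans residues 257–499 with an internal deletion of residues 283–297, and the ORF is derived from the human reference transcript. The feature table does not annotate a protease cleavage site between GST and the insert. A short match to a T7 gene 10B-derived solubility tag lies downstream of the insert, just before the T7 terminator, and whether it is translated is not clear from the record. The stated purpose is simply bacterial expression of this fragment. The N-terminal GST fusion would allow glutathione-affinity purification or pull-down of the recombinant protein.
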