Features (pLannotate 1.2.2; 20 found; start..end, strand, type, name):
    104..208     +  promoter       AmpR promoter: bla
    209..1069    +  CDS            AmpR: β-lactamase; bla; confers resistance to ampicillin, carbenicillin, and related antibiotics
   1240..1828    +  rep_origin     ori: high-copy-number ColE1/pMB1/pBR322/pUC origin of replication
   2014..2156    -  misc_feature   bom: basis of mobility region from pBR322
   2258..2449    -  CDS            rop: Rop protein, which maintains plasmids at low copy number; rop
   2466..2846    +  CDS            YPB1_ECOLX: Protein predicted: Swiss-Prot protein existence level 4. From Escherichia coli.
   3088..3712    -  CDS            TcR (fragment): tetracycline efflux protein; tet; confers resistance to tetracycline
   3727..3748    -  protein_bind   CAP binding site: CAP binding activates transcription in the presence of cAMP. E. coli catabolite activator protein
   3761..4843    -  CDS            lacI: lac repressor; lacI; The lac repressor binds to the lac operator to inhibit transcription in E. coli. This inhibition can be relieved by adding lactose or isopropyl-β-D-thiogalactopyranoside (IPTG).
   4844..4921    -  promoter       lacI promoter: lacI
   4929..5208    -  CDS            TcR (fragment): tetracycline efflux protein; tet; confers resistance to tetracycline
   5230..5248    +  promoter       T7 promoter: promoter for bacteriophage T7 RNA polymerase
   5249..5273    +  protein_bind   lac operator: The lac repressor binds to the lac operator to inhibit transcription in E. coli. This inhibition can be relieved by adding lactose or isopropyl-β-D-thiogalactopyranoside (IPTG). lac repressor encoded by lacI
   5288..5310    +  RBS            RBS: efficient ribosome binding site from bacteriophage T7 gene 10 (Olins and Rangwala, 1989)
   5321..5971    +  CDS            GST: glutathione S-transferase from Schistosoma japonicum
   5965..6708    +  CDS            CNOT11 (fragment): CNO11_HUMAN - Also known as C2orf29. Experimental evidence at protein level: Swiss-Prot protein existence level 1. Component of the CCR4-NOT complex which is one of the major cellular mRNA deadenylases and is linked to various cellular processes including bulk mRNA degradation, miRNA-mediated repression, translational repression during translational initiation and general transcription regulation. Additional complex functions may be a consequence of its influence on mRNA expression. Is required for the association of CNOT10 with the CCR4-NOT complex. Seems not to be required for complex deaden
   6749..6798    +  CDS            SET1 (fragment): solubility-enhancement tag derived from T7 phage gene 10B
   6806..6853    +  terminator     T7 terminator: transcription terminator for bacteriophage T7 RNA polymerase
   6876..6980    -  CDS            TcR (fragment): tetracycline efflux protein; tet; confers resistance to tetracycline
   7028..7056    -  promoter       tet promoter: E. coli promoter for tetracycline efflux protein gene
>Addgene plasmid #148652 | pnEA-NpG-HsNot11_257-499-del283-297_AF | depositor full sequence | sequence record 291100 | Full Sequence
TTCTTGAAGACGAAAGGGCCTCGTGATACGCCTATTTTTATAGGTTAATGTCATGATAATAATGGTTTCT
TAGACGTCAGGTGGCACTTTTCGGGGAAATGTGCGCGGAACCCCTATTTGTTTATTTTTCTAAATACATT
CAAATATGTATCCGCTCATGAGACAATAACCCTGATAAATGCTTCAATAATATTGAAAAAGGAAGAGTAT
GAGTATTCAACATTTCCGTGTCGCCCTTATTCCCTTTTTTGCGGCATTTTGCCTTCCTGTTTTTGCTCAC
CCAGAAACGCTGGTGAAAGTAAAAGATGCTGAAGATCAGTTGGGTGCACGAGTGGGTTACATCGAACTGG
ATCTCAACAGCGGTAAGATCCTTGAGAGTTTTCGCCCCGAAGAACGTTTTCCAATGATGAGCACTTTTAA
AGTTCTGCTATGTGGCGCGGTATTATCCCGTGTTGACGCCGGGCAAGAGCAACTCGGTCGCCGCATACAC
TATTCTCAGAATGACTTGGTTGAGTACTCACCAGTCACAGAAAAGCATCTTACGGATGGCATGACAGTAA
GAGAATTATGCAGTGCTGCCATAACCATGAGTGATAACACTGCGGCCAACTTACTTCTGACAACGATCGG
AGGACCGAAGGAGCTAACCGCTTTTTTGCACAACATGGGGGATCATGTAACTCGCCTTGATCGTTGGGAA
CCGGAGCTGAATGAAGCCATACCAAACGACGAGCGTGACACCACGATGCCTGCAGCAATGGCAACAACGT
TGCGCAAACTATTAACTGGCGAACTACTTACTCTAGCTTCCCGGCAACAATTAATAGACTGGATGGAGGC
GGATAAAGTTGCAGGACCACTTCTGCGCTCGGCCCTTCCGGCTGGCTGGTTTATTGCTGATAAATCTGGA
GCCGGTGAGCGTGGGTCTCGCGGTATCATTGCAGCACTGGGGCCAGATGGTAAGCCCTCCCGTATCGTAG
TTATCTACACGACGGGGAGTCAGGCAACTATGGATGAACGAAATAGACAGATCGCTGAGATAGGTGCCTC
ACTGATTAAGCATTGGTAACTGTCAGACCAAGTTTACTCATATATACTTTAGATTGATTTAAAACTTCAT
TTTTAATTTAAAAGGATCTAGGTGAAGATCCTTTTTGATAATCTCATGACCAAAATCCCTTAACGTGAGT
TTTCGTTCCACTGAGCGTCAGACCCCGTAGAAAAGATCAAAGGATCTTCTTGAGATCCTTTTTTTCTGCG
CGTAATCTGCTGCTTGCAAACAAAAAAACCACCGCTACCAGCGGTGGTTTGTTTGCCGGATCAAGAGCTA
CCAACTCTTTTTCCGAAGGTAACTGGCTTCAGCAGAGCGCAGATACCAAATACTGTCCTTCTAGTGTAGC
CGTAGTTAGGCCACCACTTCAAGAACTCTGTAGCACCGCCTACATACCTCGCTCTGCTAATCCTGTTACC
AGTGGCTGCTGCCAGTGGCGATAAGTCGTGTCTTACCGGGTTGGACTCAAGACGATAGTTACCGGATAAG
GCGCAGCGGTCGGGCTGAACGGGGGGTTCGTGCACACAGCCCAGCTTGGAGCGAACGACCTACACCGAAC
TGAGATACCTACAGCGTGAGCTATGAGAAAGCGCCACGCTTCCCGAAGGGAGAAAGGCGGACAGGTATCC
GGTAAGCGGCAGGGTCGGAACAGGAGAGCGCACGAGGGAGCTTCCAGGGGGAAACGCCTGGTATCTTTAT
AGTCCTGTCGGGTTTCGCCACCTCTGACTTGAGCGTCGATTTTTGTGATGCTCGTCAGGGGGGCGGAGCC
TATGGAAAAACGCCAGCAACGCGGCCTTTTTACGGTTCCTGGCCTTTTGCTGGCCTTTTGCTCACATGTT
CTTTCCTGCGTTATCCCCTGATTCTGTGGATAACCGTATTACCGCCTTTGAGTGAGCTGATACCGCTCGC
CGCAGCCGAACGACCGAGCGCAGCGAGTCAGTGAGCGAGGAAGCGGAAGAGCGCCTGATGCGGTATTTTC
TCCTTACGCATCTGTGCGGTATTTCACACCGCATATATGGTGCACTCTCAGTACAATCTGCTCTGATGCC
GCATAGTTAAGCCAGTATACACTCCGCTATCGCTACGTGACTGGGTCATGGCTGCGCCCCGACACCCGCC
AACACCCGCTGACGCGCCCTGACGGGCTTGTCTGCTCCCGGCATCCGCTTACAGACAAGCTGTGACCGTC
TCCGGGAGCTGCATGTGTCAGAGGTTTTCACCGTCATCACCGAAACGCGCGAGGCAGCTGCGGTAAAGCT
CATCAGCGTGGTCGTGAAGCGATTCACAGATGTCTGCCTGTTCATCCGCGTCCAGCTCGTTGAGTTTCTC
CAGAAGCGTTAATGTCTGGCTTCTGATAAAGCGGGCCATGTTAAGGGCGGTTTTTTCCTGTTTGGTCACT
GATGCCTCCGTGTAAGGGGGATTTCTGTTCATGGGGGTAATGATACCGATGAAACGAGAGAGGATGCTCA
CGATACGGGTTACTGATGATGAACATGCCCGGTTACTGGAACGTTGTGAGGGTAAACAACTGGCGGTATG
GATGCGGCGGGACCAGAGAAAAATCACTCAGGGTCAATGCCAGCGCTTCGTTAATACAGATGTAGGTGTT
CCACAGGGTAGCCAGCAGCATCCTGCGATGCAGATCCGGAACATAATGGTGCAGGGCGCTGACTTCCGCG
TTTCCAGACTTTACGAAACACGGAAACCGAAGACCATTCATGTTGTTGCTCAGGTCGCAGACGTTTTGCA
GCAGCAGTCGCTTCACGTTCGCTCGCGTATCGGTGATTCATTCTGCTAACCAGTAAGGCAACCCCGCCAG
CCTAGCCGGGTCCTCAACGACAGGAGCACGATCATGCGCACCCGTGGCCAGGACCCAACGCTGCCCGAGA
TGCGCCGCGTGCGGCTGCTGGAGATGGCGGACGCGATGGATATGTTCTGCCAAGGGTTGGTTTGCGCATT
CACAGTTCTCCGCAAGAATTGATTGGCTCCAATTCTTGGAGTGGTGAATCCGTTAGCGAGGTGCCGCCGG
CTTCCATTCAGGTCGAGGTGGCCCGGCTCCATGCACCGCGACGCAACGCGGGGAGGCAGACAAGGTATAG
GGCGGCGCCTACAATCCATGCCAACCCGTTCCATGTGCTCGCCGAGGCGGCATAAATCGCCGTGACGATC
AGCGGTCCAGTGATCGAAGTTAGGCTGGTAAGAGCCGCGAGCGATCCTTGAAGCTGTCCCTGATGGTCGT
CATCTACCTGCCTGGACAGCATGGCCTGCAACGCGGGCATCCCGATGCCGCCGGAAGCGAGAAGAATCAT
AATGGGGAAGGCCATCCAGCCTCGCGTCGCGAACGCCAGCAAGACGTAGCCCAGCGCGTCGGCCGCCATG
CCGGCGATAATGGCCTGCTTCTCGCCGAAACGTTTGGTGGCGGGACCAGTGACGAAGGCTTGAGCGAGGG
CGTGCAAGATTCCGAATACCGCAAGCGACAGGCCGATCATCGTCGCGCTCCAGCGAAAGCGGTCCTCGCC
GAAAATGACCCAGAGCGCTGCCGGCACCTGTCCTACGAGTTGCATGATAAAGAAGACAGTCATAAGTGCG
GCGACGATAGTCATGCCCCGCGCCCACCGGAAGGAGCTGACTGGGTTGAAGGCTCTCAAGGGCATCGGTC
GAGATCCCGGTGCCTAATGAGTGAGCTAACTTACATTAATTGCGTTGCGCTCACTGCCCGCTTTCCAGTC
GGGAAACCTGTCGTGCCAGCTGCATTAATGAATCGGCCAACGCGCGGGGAGAGGCGGTTTGCGTATTGGG
CGCCAGGGTGGTTTTTCTTTTCACCAGTGAGACGGGCAACAGCTGATTGCCCTTCACCGCCTGGCCCTGA
GAGAGTTGCAGCAAGCGGTCCACGCTGGTTTGCCCCAGCAGGCGAAAATCCTGTTTGATGGTGGTTAACG
GCGGGATATAACATGAGCTGTCTTCGGTATCGTCGTATCCCACTACCGAGATATCCGCACCAACGCGCAG
CCCGGACTCGGTAATGGCGCGCATTGCGCCCAGCGCCATCTGATCGTTGGCAACCAGCATCGCAGTGGGA
ACGATGCCCTCATTCAGCATTTGCATGGTTTGTTGAAAACCGGACATGGCACTCCAGTCGCCTTCCCGTT
CCGCTATCGGCTGAATTTGATTGCGAGTGAGATATTTATGCCAGCCAGCCAGACGCAGACGCGCCGAGAC
AGAACTTAATGGGCCCGCTAACAGCGCGATTTGCTGGTGACCCAATGCGACCAGATGCTCCACGCCCAGT
CGCGTACCGTCTTCATGGGAGAAAATAATACTGTTGATGGGTGTCTGGTCAGAGACATCAAGAAATAACG
CCGGAACATTAGTGCAGGCAGCTTCCACAGCAATGGCATCCTGGTCATCCAGCGGATAGTTAATGATCAG
CCCACTGACGCGTTGCGCGAGAAGATTGTGCACCGCCGCTTTACAGGCTTCGACGCCGCTTCGTTCTACC
ATCGACACCACCACGCTGGCACCCAGTTGATCGGCGCGAGATTTAATCGCCGCGACAATTTGCGACGGCG
CGTGCAGGGCCAGACTGGAGGTGGCAACGCCAATCAGCAACGACTGTTTGCCCGCCAGTTGTTGTGCCAC
GCGGTTGGGAATGTAATTCAGCTCCGCCATCGCCGCTTCCACTTTTTCCCGCGTTTTCGCAGAAACGTGG
CTGGCCTGGTTCACCACGCGGGAAACGGTCTGATAAGAGACACCGGCATACTCTGCGACATCGTATAACG
TTACTGGTTTCACATTCACCACCCTGAATTGACTCTCTTCCGGGCGCTATCATGCCATACCGCGAAAGGT
TTTGCGCCATTCGATGGTGTCCGGGATCTCGACGCTCTCCCTTATGCGACTCCTGCATTAGGAAGCAGCC
CAGTAGTAGGTTGAGGCCGTTGAGCACCGCCGCCGCAAGGAATGGTGCATGCAAGGAGATGGCGCCCAAC
AGTCCCCCGGCCACGGGGCCTGCCACCATACCCACGCCGAAACAAGCGCTCATGAGCCCGAAGTGGCGAG
CCCGATCTTCCCCATCGGTGATGTCGGCGATATAGGCGCCAGCAACCGCACCTGTGGCGCCGGTGATGCC
GGCCACGATGCGTCCGGCGTAGAGGATCGAGATCTCGATCCCGCGAAATTAATACGACTCACTATAGGGG
AATTGTGAGCGGATAACAATTCCCCACTAGTAATAATTTTGTTTAACTTTAAGAAGGAGATATACCATGG
CCCCTATACTAGGTTATTGGAAAATTAAGGGCCTTGTGCAACCCACTCGACTTCTTTTGGAATATCTTGA
AGAAAAATATGAAGAGCATTTGTATGAGCGCGATGAAGGTGATAAATGGCGAAACAAAAAGTTTGAATTG
GGTTTGGAGTTTCCCAATCTTCCTTATTATATTGATGGTGATGTTAAATTAACACAGTCTATGGCCATCA
TACGTTATATAGCTGACAAGCACAACATGTTGGGTGGTTGTCCAAAAGAGCGTGCAGAGATTTCAATGCT
TGAAGGAGCGGTTTTGGATATTAGATACGGTGTTTCGAGAATTGCATATAGTAAAGACTTTGAAACTCTC
AAAGTTGATTTTCTTAGCAAGCTACCTGAAATGCTGAAAATGTTCGAAGATCGTTTATGTCATAAAACAT
ATTTAAATGGTGATCATGTAACCCATCCTGACTTCATGTTGTATGACGCTCTTGATGTTGTTTTATACAT
GGACCCAATGTGCCTGGATGCGTTCCCAAAATTAGTTTGTTTTAAAAAACGTATTGAAGCTATCCCACAA
ATTGATAAGTACTTGAAATCCAGCAAGTATATAGCATGGCCTTTGCAGGGCTGGCAAGCCACGTTTGGTG
GTGGCGACCATCCGCCAAAATCGGATGGTACCGGCAGCGGCCTGGAAGTTCTGTTCCAGGGGCCCCATAT
GCTCGAGGACAGCTCAGTTGCCTCTCAGATCACAGAAGCTTTAGTCAGCGGACCAAAGCCACCTATTGAA
AGCCATTTTCGACCACTTGCTTGGCTAAACCCCACGGAGCCTGACCACGCGATCCAGTGGGATAAATCGA
TGTGTGTTAAGAATAGCACTGGTGTGGAGATCAAACGAATAATGGCCAAAGCCTTCAAAAGCCCCTTATC
CTCTCCCCAACAAACACAGCTACTTGGTGAGTTGGAAAAAGACCCCAAACTTGTCTACCATATTGGCCTC
ACCCCAGCCAAACTTCCTGACCTTGTGGAAAACAACCCTTTAGTCGCTATAGAAATGTTGCTGAAATTAA
TGCAGTCAAGCCAGATCACTGAGTATTTCTCTGTCCTGGTCAATATGGACATGTCTTTACATTCAATGGA
AGTTGTAAATCGACTAACTACAGCTGTTGATCTACCTCCTGAATTTATTCACCTTTATATATCAAATTGC
ATCTCTACTTGTGAACAGATTAAGGATAAATATATGCAGAATCGGTTGGTGCGTCTTGTGTGTGTGTTTC
TCCAATCCTTGATCCGTAACAAAATTATTAATGTACAGGATTTGTTTATAGAAGTGCAGGCATTCTGTAT
TGAATTCAGTAGGATACGAGAAGCTGCTGGTCTTTTCCGGTTGTTGAAGACATTGGATTAAGGATCCTAA
TAGTCTAGAGCTAGCCCTAGGAGATCCGGCTGCTAACAAAGCCCGAAAGGAAGCTGAGTTGGCTGCTGCC
ACCGCTGAGCAATAACTAGCATAACCCCTTGGGGCCTCTAAACGGGTCTTGAGGGGTTTTTTGCTGAAAG
GAGGAACTATATCCGGATATCCCGCAAGAGGCCCGGCAGTACCGGCATAACCAAGCCTATGCCTACAGCA
TCCAGGGTGACGGTGCCGAGGATGACGATGAGCGCATTGTTAGATTTCATACACGGTGCCTGACTGCGTT
AGCAATTTAACTGTGATAAACTACCGCATTAAAGCTTATCGATGATAAGCTGTCAAACATGAGAA
